Addgene plasmid #138759: pPD189 VP16-ZF37
Purpose: Constitutive expression of VP16-ZF37 under the CMV promoter.
Depositing lab: Joshua Leonard. Depositing organization: Northwestern University. Publication: The COMET toolkit for composing customizable genetic programs in mammalian cells. Donahue PS, Draut JW, Muldoon JJ, Edelstein HI, Bagheri N, Leonard JN. Nat Commun. 2020 Feb 7;11(1):779. doi: 10.1038/s41467-019-14147-5. PubMed 32034124.
Backbone
  Vector backbone: pPD005 pcDNA Golden Gate
  Vector type: Mammalian Expression, Synthetic Biology
Growth in bacteria
  Bacterial resistance: Ampicillin, 100 μg/mL
  Growth temperature: 37°C
  Growth strain: DH5alpha
  Copy number: High Copy
Gene/Insert
  Gene/Insert name: VP16-ZF37
  Species: Synthetic
  Promoter: CMV
  Tag / fusion protein: 3xFlag (N terminal on insert)
  Cloning method: Restriction Enzyme; 5′ cloning site NheI (not destroyed); 3′ cloning site NotI (not destroyed)
  Sequencing primers: 5′ CGCAAATGGGCGGTAGGCGTG; 3′ TAGAAGGCACAGTCGAGG
Terms and licenses: Academic/Nonprofit Terms; Industry Terms: Not Available to Industry
Depositor comments: Leonard Lab plasmid reference number: L1296
How to cite: pPD189 VP16-ZF37 was a gift from Joshua Leonard (Addgene plasmid # 138759 ; http://n2t.net/addgene:138759 ; RRID:Addgene_138759)
