[The description below was written by a language model from this plasmid's Addgene catalogue record and pLannotate feature annotations shown in this document.]
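Description:
pPD189 VP16-ZF37 is a mammalian expression plasmid of about 5 kb, built on pPD005, a pcDNA-derived backbone adapted for Golden Gate assembly. It belongs to the COMET toolkit of parts for composing synthetic genetic programs in mammalian cells. It is propagated in E. coli as a high-copy plasmid through a ColE1/pUC-type origin and selected with ampicillin via the β-lactamase gene and its native promoter. The backbone also carries an f1 phage origin and remnants of lac regulatory sequences. An SV40 early promoter and SV40 polyadenylation signal flank only a short fragment annotated as a bleomycin-resistance gene. No intact mammalian selection marker is therefore evident from the feature table, which fits use by transient transfection, although the record does not say so explicitly.

The payload is a synthetic transcription factor cloned between NheI and NotI sites. It is driven by the human cytomegalovirus immediate early enhancer and promoter and terminated by the bovine growth hormone polyadenylation signal. A T7 promoter lies just upstream of the coding region. The open reading frame starts with an N-terminal 3xFLAG epitope tag for detection, followed by a portion of the herpes simplex virus VP16 protein, which serves as a strong transcriptional activation domain. The ZF37 zinc finger DNA-binding domain is not picked up by the automated annotation but presumably occupies the unannotated stretch between VP16 and the polyadenylation signal. Constitutive expression of this fusion provides an activator intended to switch on promoters bearing ZF37 binding sites; such reporter constructs are separate and are not described in this record.
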