Features (pLannotate 1.2.2; 21 found; start..end, strand, type, name):
     28..80      -  misc_feature   bom (fragment): basis of mobility region from pBR322
    235..614     +  enhancer       CMV enhancer: human cytomegalovirus immediate early enhancer
    615..818     +  promoter       CMV promoter: human cytomegalovirus (CMV) immediate early promoter
    814..847     +  LTR            5' LTR (truncated) (fragment): truncated 5' long terminal repeat (LTR) from HIV-1
    863..881     +  promoter       T7 promoter: promoter for bacteriophage T7 RNA polymerase
    952..975     +  CDS            3xFLAG (fragment): three tandem FLAG® epitope tags
   1039..1272    +  CDS            VP16_HHV11 (fragment): Experimental evidence at protein level: Swiss-Prot protein existence level 1. May play a role in the aggregation of tegument proteins around nucleocapsids during virus morphogenesis. From Human herpesvirus 1 (strain 17) (HHV-1) (Human herpes simplex virus 1).
   1599..1710    +  polyA_signal   bGH poly(A) signal: bovine growth hormone polyadenylation signal
   1827..1848    +  promoter       SV40 promoter (fragment): SV40 enhancer and early promoter
   1869..2297    +  rep_origin     f1 ori (sequence partly withheld): f1 bacteriophage origin of replication; arrow indicates direction of (+) strand synthesis
   2302..2324    +  promoter       SV40 promoter (fragment): SV40 enhancer and early promoter
   2325..2516    +  promoter       SV40 promoter: SV40 early promoter
   2543..2641    +  CDS            ble (fragment): BLE_KLEPN - Experimental evidence at protein level: Swiss-Prot protein existence level 1. Binding protein with a strong affinity to the bleomycin family of antibiotics. Binds to CL990; an antimitotic-antibiotic compound. From Klebsiella pneumoniae.
   2636..2757    +  polyA_signal   SV40 poly(A) signal: SV40 polyadenylation signal
   2830..2846    -  protein_bind   lac operator: The lac repressor binds to the lac operator to inhibit transcription in E. coli. This inhibition can be relieved by adding lactose or isopropyl-β-D-thiogalactopyranoside (IPTG). lac repressor encoded by lacI
   2854..2884    -  promoter       lac promoter: promoter for the E. coli lac operon
   2899..2920    -  protein_bind   CAP binding site: CAP binding activates transcription in the presence of cAMP. E. coli catabolite activator protein
   2933..3025    -  CDS            lacI (fragment): lac repressor; lacI; The lac repressor binds to the lac operator to inhibit transcription in E. coli. This inhibition can be relieved by adding lactose or isopropyl-β-D-thiogalactopyranoside (IPTG).
   3208..3796    -  rep_origin     ori: high-copy-number ColE1/pMB1/pBR322/pUC origin of replication
   3967..4827    -  CDS            AmpR: β-lactamase; bla; confers resistance to ampicillin, carbenicillin, and related antibiotics
   4828..4932    -  promoter       AmpR promoter: bla
>Addgene plasmid #138759 | pPD189 VP16-ZF37 | addgene full sequence | sequence record 320185 | Addgene NGS Result
GACGGATCGGGAGATCTCCCGATCCCCTATGGTGCACTCTCAGTACAATCTGCTCTGATGCCGCATAGTT
AAGCCAGTATCTGCTCCCTGCTTGTGTGTTGGAGGTCGCTGAGTAGTGCGCGAGCAAAATTTAAGCTACA
ACAAGGCAAGGCTTGACCGACAATTGCATGAAGAATCTGCTTAGGGTTAGGCGTTTTGCGCTGCTTCGCG
ATGTACGGGCCAGATATACGCGTTGACATTGATTATTGACTAGTTATTAATAGTAATCAATTACGGGGTC
ATTAGTTCATAGCCCATATATGGAGTTCCGCGTTACATAACTTACGGTAAATGGCCCGCCTGGCTGACCG
CCCAACGACCCCCGCCCATTGACGTCAATAATGACGTATGTTCCCATAGTAACGCCAATAGGGACTTTCC
ATTGACGTCAATGGGTGGAGTATTTACGGTAAACTGCCCACTTGGCAGTACATCAAGTGTATCATATGCC
AAGTACGCCCCCTATTGACGTCAATGACGGTAAATGGCCCGCCTGGCATTATGCCCAGTACATGACCTTA
TGGGACTTTCCTACTTGGCAGTACATCTACGTATTAGTCATCGCTATTACCATGGTGATGCGGTTTTGGC
AGTACATCAATGGGCGTGGATAGCGGTTTGACTCACGGGGATTTCCAAGTCTCCACCCCATTGACGTCAA
TGGGAGTTTGTTTTGGCACCAAAATCAACGGGACTTTCCAAAATGTCGTAACAACTCCGCCCCATTGACG
CAAATGGGCGGTAGGCGTGTACGGTGGGAGGTCTATATAAGCAGAGCTCTCTGGCTAACTAGAGAACCCA
CTGCTTACTGGCTTATCGAAATTAATACGACTCACTATAGGGAGTCCCAAGCTGGCTAGCGCCACCATGG
ATTATAAGGATCACGATGGCGACTACAAGGACCACGATATTGACTACAAAGACGATGACGATAAAATGGC
TCCTAAGAAAAAGCGCAAAGTCGGTATCCATGGCGTTCCCGTCGACGGTGGACTGCAGGCCCCACCAACC
GATGTTTCTTTAGGTGATGAGTTACATTTGGACGGTGAGGACGTAGCTATGGCACATGCAGATGCCTTAG
ACGATTTTGACTTGGATATGTTAGGAGATGGAGATTCACCAGGACCTGGTTTCACACCACACGATTCAGC
TCCATACGGTGCTTTGGACATGGCCGATTTCGAATTTGAACAGATGTTTACTGATGCCTTGGGTATAGAC
GAATACGGTGGTGGAGCTAGACCCGGGGAGCGCCCCTTCCAGTGTCGCATTTGCATGCGGAACTTTTCGA
GAAATTTCATTTTGCAAAGACATACCCGTACTCATACCGGTGAAAAACCGTTTCAGTGTCGGATCTGTAT
GCGAAATTTCTCCGATAGAGCTAATTTGAGGAGGCATCTGCGTACGCACACCGGCGAGAAGCCATTCCAA
TGCCGAATATGCATGCGCAACTTCAGTAGACATGATCAATTGACTAGACACCTAAAAACCCACCTGAGAG
GATCTTAAGCGGCCGCTCGAGTCTAGAGGGCCCGTTTAAACCCGCTGATCAGCCTCGACTGTGCCTTCTA
GTTGCCAGCCATCTGTTGTTTGCCCCTCCCCCGTGCCTTCCTTGACCCTGGAAGGTGCCACTCCCACTGT
CCTTTCCTAATAAAATGAGGAAATTGCATCGCATTGTCTGAGTAGGTGTCATTCTATTCTGGGGGGTGGG
GTGGGGCAGGACAGCAAGGGGGAGGATTGGGAAGTCAATAGCAGGCATGCTGGGGATGCGGTGGGCTCTA
TGGCTTCTGAGGCGGAAAGAACCAGCTGGGGCTCTAGGGGGTATCCCC
[124 nt withheld, positions 1869-1992]
C
[91 nt withheld, positions 1994-2084]
A
[49 nt withheld, positions 2086-2134]
CCTTTGACGTTGGAGTCCACGTTCTTT
[37 nt withheld, positions 2162-2198]
ACCCTATCTCGGTCTATTCTTTTGATTTATAAGGGATTTTGCCGATTTCGGCCTATTGGTTAAAAAATGA
GCTGATTTAACAAAAATTTAACGCGAATTAATTCTGTGGAATGTGTGTCAGTTAGGCTCAATTAGTCAGC
AACCATAGTCCCGCCCCTAACTCCGCCCATCCCGCCCCTAACTCCGCCCAGTTCCGCCCATTCTCCGCCC
CATGGCTGACTAATTTTTTTTATTTATGCAGAGGCCGAGGCCGCCTCTGCCTCTGAGCTATTCCAGAAGT
AGTGAGGAGGCTTTTTTGGAGGCCTAGGCTTTTGCAAAAAGCTCCCGGGAGCTTGTATATCCATTTTCGG
AGGTTGGGCTTCGGAATCGTTTTCCGGGACGCCGGCTGGATGATCCTCCAGCGCGGGGATCTCATGCTGG
AGTTCTTCGCCCACCCCAACTTGTTTATTGCAGCTTATAATGGTTACAAATAAAGCAATAGCATCACAAA
TTTCACAAATAAAGCATTTTTTTCACTGCATTCTAGTTGTGGTTTGTCCAAACTCATCAATGTATCTTAT
CATGTCTGTATACCGTCGACCTCTAGCTAGAGCTTGGCGTAATCATGGTCATAGCTGTTTCCTGTGTGAA
ATTGTTATCCGCTCACAATTCCACACAACATACGAGCCGGAAGCATAAAGTGTAAAGCCTGGGGTGCCTA
ATGAGTGAGCTAACTCACATTAATTGCGTTGCGCTCACTGCCCGCTTTCCAGTCGGGAAACCTGTCGTGC
CAGCTGCATTAATGAATCGGCCAACGCGCGGGGAGAGGCGGTTTGCGTATTGGGCGCTCTTCCGCTTCCT
CGCTCACTGACTCGCTGCGCTCGGTCGTTCGGCTGCGGCGAGCGGTATCAGCTCACTCAAAGGCGGTAAT
ACGGTTATCCACAGAATCAGGGGATAACGCAGGAAAGAACATGTGAGCAAAAGGCCAGCAAAAGGCCAGG
AACCGTAAAAAGGCCGCGTTGCTGGCGTTTTTCCATAGGCTCCGCCCCCCTGACGAGCATCACAAAAATC
GACGCTCAAGTCAGAGGTGGCGAAACCCGACAGGACTATAAAGATACCAGGCGTTTCCCCCTGGAAGCTC
CCTCGTGCGCTCTCCTGTTCCGACCCTGCCGCTTACCGGATACCTGTCCGCCTTTCTCCCTTCGGGAAGC
GTGGCGCTTTCTCATAGCTCACGCTGTAGGTATCTCAGTTCGGTGTAGGTCGTTCGCTCCAAGCTGGGCT
GTGTGCACGAACCCCCCGTTCAGCCCGACCGCTGCGCCTTATCCGGTAACTATCGTCTTGAGTCCAACCC
GGTAAGACACGACTTATCGCCACTGGCAGCAGCCACTGGTAACAGGATTAGCAGAGCGAGGTATGTAGGC
GGTGCTACAGAGTTCTTGAAGTGGTGGCCTAACTACGGCTACACTAGAAGAACAGTATTTGGTATCTGCG
CTCTGCTGAAGCCAGTTACCTTCGGAAAAAGAGTTGGTAGCTCTTGATCCGGCAAACAAACCACCGCTGG
TAGCGGTGGTTTTTTTGTTTGCAAGCAGCAGATTACGCGCAGAAAAAAAGGATCTCAAGAAGATCCTTTG
ATCTTTTCTACGGGGTCTGACGCTCAGTGGAACGAAAACTCACGTTAAGGGATTTTGGTCATGAGATTAT
CAAAAAGGATCTTCACCTAGATCCTTTTAAATTAAAAATGAAGTTTTAAATCAATCTAAAGTATATATGA
GTAAACTTGGTCTGACAGTTACCAATGCTTAATCAGTGAGGCACCTATCTCAGCGATCTGTCTATTTCGT
TCATCCATAGTTGCCTGACTCCCCGTCGTGTAGATAACTACGATACGGGAGGGCTTACCATCTGGCCCCA
GTGCTGCAATGATACCGCGAGATCCACGCTCACCGGCTCCAGATTTATCAGCAATAAACCAGCCAGCCGG
AAGGGCCGAGCGCAGAAGTGGTCCTGCAACTTTATCCGCCTCCATCCAGTCTATTAATTGTTGCCGGGAA
GCTAGAGTAAGTAGTTCGCCAGTTAATAGTTTGCGCAACGTTGTTGCCATTGCTACAGGCATCGTGGTGT
CACGCTCGTCGTTTGGTATGGCTTCATTCAGCTCCGGTTCCCAACGATCAAGGCGAGTTACATGATCCCC
CATGTTGTGCAAAAAAGCGGTTAGCTCCTTCGGTCCTCCGATCGTTGTCAGAAGTAAGTTGGCCGCAGTG
TTATCACTCATGGTTATGGCAGCACTGCATAATTCTCTTACTGTCATGCCATCCGTAAGATGCTTTTCTG
TGACTGGTGAGTACTCAACCAAGTCATTCTGAGAATAGTGTATGCGGCGACCGAGTTGCTCTTGCCCGGC
GTCAATACGGGATAATACCGCGCCACATAGCAGAACTTTAAAAGTGCTCATCATTGGAAAACGTTCTTCG
GGGCGAAAACTCTCAAGGATCTTACCGCTGTTGAGATCCAGTTCGATGTAACCCACTCGTGCACCCAACT
GATCTTCAGCATCTTTTACTTTCACCAGCGTTTCTGGGTGAGCAAAAACAGGAAGGCAAAATGCCGCAAA
AAAGGGAATAAGGGCGACACGGAAATGTTGAATACTCATACTCTTCCTTTTTCAATATTATTGAAGCATT
TATCAGGGTTATTGTCTCATGAGCGGATACATATTTGAATGTATTTAGAAAAATAAACAAATAGGGGTTC
CGCGCACATTTCCCCGAAAAGTGCCACCTGACGTC
