>Addgene plasmid #138759 | pPD189 VP16-ZF37 | depositor partial sequence | sequence record 268185 | VP16-ZF37 gene
ATGGATTATAAGGATCACGATGGCGACTACAAGGACCACGATATTGACTACAAAGACGATGACGATAAAA
TGGCTCCTAAGAAAAAGCGCAAAGTCGGTATCCATGGCGTTCCCGTCGACGGTGGACTGCAGGCCCCACC
AACCGATGTTTCTTTAGGTGATGAGTTACATTTGGACGGTGAGGACGTAGCTATGGCACATGCAGATGCC
TTAGACGATTTTGACTTGGATATGTTAGGAGATGGAGATTCACCAGGACCTGGTTTCACACCACACGATT
CAGCTCCATACGGTGCTTTGGACATGGCCGATTTCGAATTTGAACAGATGTTTACTGATGCCTTGGGTAT
AGACGAATACGGTGGTGGAGCTAGACCCGGGGAGCGCCCCTTCCAGTGTCGCATTTGCATGCGGAACTTT
TCGAGAAATTTCATTTTGCAAAGACATACCCGTACTCATACCGGTGAAAAACCGTTTCAGTGTCGGATCT
GTATGCGAAATTTCTCCGATAGAGCTAATTTGAGGAGGCATCTGCGTACGCACACCGGCGAGAAGCCATT
CCAATGCCGAATATGCATGCGCAACTTCAGTAGACATGATCAATTGACTAGACACCTAAAAACCCACCTG
AGAGGATCTTAA
